Addgene plasmid #107887: pWT004j
Purpose: R5 plasmid. Contains PBAD-EGFP-115-135insertion, T206G and is part of the CAMERA system for rewritable multi-event analog recording in bacteria
Depositing lab: David Liu. Depositing organization: Broad Institute. Publication: Rewritable multi-event analog recording in bacterial and mammalian cells. Tang W, Liu DR. Science. 2018 Feb 15. pii: science.aap8992. doi: 10.1126/science.aap8992. PubMed 29449507.
Backbone
  Vector backbone: de novo assembled
  Vector type: Bacterial Expression
Growth in bacteria
  Bacterial resistance: Ampicillin, 100 μg/mL
  Growth temperature: 37°C
  Growth strain: DH5alpha
  Copy number: High Copy
Gene/Insert
  Gene/Insert name: PBAD-EGFP-115-135insertion, T206G
  Species: Synthetic
  Mutation: insertion of nt 115-135, T206G nt change
  Cloning method: Unknown
Terms and licenses: Academic/Nonprofit Terms; Industry Terms: Not Available to Industry
Depositor comments: pUC
How to cite: pWT004j was a gift from David Liu (Addgene plasmid # 107887 ; http://n2t.net/addgene:107887 ; RRID:Addgene_107887)
