[The description below was written by a language model from this plasmid's Addgene catalogue record and pLannotate feature annotations shown in this document.]
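Description:
pWT004j is a de novo assembled, 4,025-nt bacterial expression plasmid that serves as the "R5" plasmid of the CAMERA system, a platform for rewritable, multi-event analog recording of stimuli in bacteria. It replicates from a high-copy pUC-type (ColE1/pMB1) origin. Selection is with ampicillin, through a β-lactamase gene driven by its native bla promoter.

The payload is an arabinose-regulated EGFP cassette. The araC regulator gene is encoded on the reverse strand and is transcribed divergently from the araBAD (PBAD) promoter, so transcription of the downstream EGFP coding sequence is repressed without L-arabinose and induced when it is present. An rrnB T1 terminator lies between the origin and the araC/PBAD module, which likely insulates the cassette from read-through transcription. The EGFP gene is not wild type. The record describes it as carrying an insertion of nucleotides 115–135 together with a T206G nucleotide substitution. The record does not state what these changes do to fluorescence or to the reading frame. Defined sequence variants of this kind would give a recording plasmid a distinguishable sequence state that can be read out or targeted by the system's writing machinery, but the entry does not spell out the specific role of the R5 variant. No nuclease, base editor or guide RNA component appears in the feature table, so those functions are presumably supplied from other plasmids in the CAMERA set.

The construct is typically used alongside its partner plasmids in E. coli, as a component of DNA-based cellular memory and signal-recording experiments.
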