Features (pLannotate 1.2.2; 7 found; start..end, strand, type, name):
     96..200     +  promoter       AmpR promoter: bla
    201..1061    +  CDS            AmpR: β-lactamase; bla; confers resistance to ampicillin, carbenicillin, and related antibiotics
   1232..1820    +  rep_origin     ori: high-copy-number ColE1/pMB1/pBR322/pUC origin of replication
   1996..2041    +  terminator     rrnB T1 terminator: transcription terminator T1 from the E. coli rrnB gene
   2056..2934    -  CDS            araC: L-arabinose regulatory protein; araC
   3080..3245    +  promoter       araBAD promoter: araBAD; promoter of the L-arabinose operon of E. coli; the araC regulatory gene is transcribed in the opposite direction (Guzman et al., 1995)
   3285..4025    +  CDS            EGFP: the original enhanced GFP (Yang et al., 1996) mammalian codon-optimized
>Addgene plasmid #107887 | pWT004j | addgene full sequence | sequence record 207295 | Addgene NGS Result
GACGAAAGGGCCTCGTGATACGCCTATTTTTATAGGTTAATGTCATGATAATAATGGTTTCTTAGACGTC
AGGTGGCACTTTTCGGGGAAATGTGCGCGGAACCCCTATTTGTTTATTTTTCTAAATACATTCAAATATG
TATCCGCTCATGAGACAATAACCCTGATAAATGCTTCAATAATATTGAAAAAGGAAGAGTATGAGTATTC
AACATTTCCGTGTCGCCCTTATTCCCTTTTTTGCGGCATTTTGCCTTCCTGTTTTTGCTCACCCAGAAAC
GCTGGTGAAAGTAAAAGATGCTGAAGATCAGTTGGGTGCACGAGTGGGTTACATCGAACTGGATCTCAAC
AGCGGTAAGATCCTTGAGAGTTTTCGCCCCGAAGAACGTTTTCCAATGATGAGCACTTTTAAAGTTCTGC
TATGTGGCGCGGTATTATCCCGTATTGACGCCGGGCAAGAGCAACTCGGTCGCCGCATACACTATTCTCA
GAATGACTTGGTTGAGTACTCACCAGTCACAGAAAAGCATCTTACGGATGGCATGACAGTAAGAGAATTA
TGCAGTGCTGCCATAACCATGAGTGATAACACTGCGGCCAACTTACTTCTGACAACGATCGGAGGACCGA
AGGAGCTAACCGCTTTTTTGCACAACATGGGGGATCATGTAACTCGCCTTGATCGTTGGGAACCGGAGCT
GAATGAAGCCATACCAAACGACGAGCGTGACACCACGATGCCTGTAGCAATGGCAACAACGTTGCGCAAA
CTATTAACTGGCGAACTACTTACTCTAGCTTCCCGGCAACAATTAATAGACTGGATGGAGGCGGATAAAG
TTGCAGGACCACTTCTGCGCTCGGCCCTTCCGGCTGGCTGGTTTATTGCTGATAAATCTGGAGCCGGTGA
GCGTGGGTCTCGCGGTATCATTGCAGCACTGGGGCCAGATGGTAAGCCCTCCCGTATCGTAGTTATCTAC
ACGACGGGGAGTCAGGCAACTATGGATGAACGAAATAGACAGATCGCTGAGATAGGTGCCTCACTGATTA
AGCATTGGTAACTGTCAGACCAAGTTTACTCATATATACTTTAGATTGATTTAAAACTTCATTTTTAATT
TAAAAGGATCTAGGTGAAGATCCTTTTTGATAATCTCATGACCAAAATCCCTTAACGTGAGTTTTCGTTC
CACTGAGCGTCAGACCCCGTAGAAAAGATCAAAGGATCTTCTTGAGATCCTTTTTTTCTGCGCGTAATCT
GCTGCTTGCAAACAAAAAAACCACCGCTACCAGCGGTGGTTTGTTTGCCGGATCAAGAGCTACCAACTCT
TTTTCCGAAGGTAACTGGCTTCAGCAGAGCGCAGATACCAAATACTGTTCTTCTAGTGTAGCCGTAGTTA
GGCCACCACTTCAAGAACTCTGTAGCACCGCCTACATACCTCGCTCTGCTAATCCTGTTACCAGTGGCTG
CTGCCAGTGGCGATAAGTCGTGTCTTACCGGGTTGGACTCAAGACGATAGTTACCGGATAAGGCGCAGCG
GTCGGGCTGAACGGGGGGTTCGTGCACACAGCCCAGCTTGGAGCGAACGACCTACACCGAACTGAGATAC
CTACAGCGTGAGCTATGAGAAAGCGCCACGCTTCCCGAAGGGAGAAAGGCGGACAGGTATCCGGTAAGCG
GCAGGGTCGGAACAGGAGAGCGCACGAGGGAGCTTCCAGGGGGAAACGCCTGGTATCTTTATAGTCCTGT
CGGGTTTCGCCACCTCTGACTTGAGCGTCGATTTTTGTGATGCTCGTCAGGGGGGCGGAGCCTATGGAAA
AACGCCAGCAACGCGGCCTTTTTACGGTTCCTGGCCTTTTGCTGGCCTTTTGCTCACATGTTCTTTCCTG
CGTTATCCCCTGATTCTGTGGATAACCGTATTACCGCCTTTGAGTGAGCTGATACCGCTCGCCGCAGCCG
AACGACCGAGCGCAGCGAGTAAGAGGACATCCGGTCAAATAAAACGAAAGGCTCAGTCGAAAGACTGGGC
CTTTCGTTTTAGACTTAGGGACCCTTTATGACAACTTGACGGCTACATCATTCACTTTTTCTTCACAACC
GGCACGGAACTCGCTCGGGCTGGCCCCGGTGCATTTTTTAAATACCCGCGAGAAATAGAGTTGATCGTCA
AAACCAACATTGCGACCGACGGTGGCGATAGGCATCCGGGTGGTGCTCAAAAGCAGCTTCGCCTGGCTGA
TACGTTGGTCCTCGCGCCAGCTTAAGACGCTAATCCCTAACTGCTGGCGGAAAAGATGTGACAGACGCGA
CGGCGACAAGCAAACATGCTGTGCGACGCTGGCGATATCAAAATTGCTGTCTGCCAGGTGATCGCTGATG
TACTGACAAGCCTCGCGTACCCGATTATCCATCGGTGGATGGAGCGACTCGTTAATCGCTTCCATGCGCC
GCAGTAACAATTGCTCAAGCAGATTTATCGCCAGCAGCTCCGAATAGCGCCCTTCCCCTTGCCCGGCGTT
AATGATTTGCCCAAACAGGTCGCTGAAATGCGGCTGGTGCGCTTCATCCGGGCGAAAGAACCCCGTATTG
GCAAATATTGACGGCCAGTTAAGCCATTCATGCCAGTAGGCGCGCGGACGAAAGTAAACCCACTGGTGAT
ACCATTCGCGAGCCTCCGGATGACGACCGTAGTGATGAATCTCTCCTGGCGGGAACAGCAAAATATCACC
CGGTCGGCAAACAAATTCTCGTCCCTGATTTTTCACCACCCCCTGACCGCGAATGGTGAGATTGAGAATA
TAACCTTTCATTCCCAGCGGTCGGTCGATAAAAAAATCGAGATAACCGTTGGCCTCAATCGGCGTTAAAC
CCGCCACCAGATGGGCATTAAACGAGTATCCCGGCAGCAGGGGATCATTTTGCGCTTCAGCCATACTTTT
CATACTCCCACCATTCAGAGAAGAAACCAATTGTCCATATTGCATCAGACATTGCCGTCACTGCGTCTTT
TACTGGCTCTTCTCGCTAACCCAACCGGTAACCCCGCTTATTAAAAGCATTCTGTAACAAAGCGGGACCA
AAGCCATGACAAAAACGCGTAACAAAAGTGTCTATAATCACGGCAGAAAAGTCCACATTGATTATTTGCA
CGGCGTCACACTTTGCTATGCCATAGCATTTTTATCCATAAGATTAGCGGATCCTACCTGACGCTTTTTA
TCGCAACTCTCTACTGTTTCTCCATACCCGTTTTACCTGCAGGTGCAGTAAGGAGGAAAAAAAAATGGTG
AGCAAGGGCGAGGAGCTGTTCACCGGGGTGGTGCCCATCCTGGTCGAGCTGGACGGCGACGTAAACGGCC
ACAAGTTCAGCGTGTCCGGCGAGGGCGAGGGCGATGCCCTCAAAACCACCCTGACCTACACCTACGGCAA
GCTGACCCTGAAGTTCATCTGCACCACCGGCAAGCTGCCCGTGCCCTGGCCCACCCTCGGGACCACCCTG
ACCTACGGCGTGCAGTGCTTCAGCCGCTACCCCGACCACATGAAGCAGCACGACTTCTTCAAGTCCGCCA
TGCCCGAAGGCTACGTCCAGGAGCGCACCATCTTCTTCAAGGACGACGGCAACTACAAGACCCGCGCCGA
GGTGAAGTTCGAGGGCGACACCCTGGTGAACCGCATCGAGCTGAAGGGCATCGACTTCAAGGAGGACGGC
AACATCCTGGGGCACAAGCTGGAGTACAACTACAACAGCCACAACGTCTATATCATGGCCGACAAGCAGA
AGAACGGCATCAAGGTGAACTTCAAGATCCGCCACAACATCGAGGACGGCAGCGTGCAGCTCGCCGACCA
CTACCAGCAGAACACCCCCATCGGCGACGGCCCCGTGCTGCTGCCCGACAACCACTACCTGAGCACCCAG
TCCGCCCTGAGCAAAGACCCCAACGAGAAGCGCGATCACATGGTCCTGCTGGAGTTCGTGACCGCCGCCG
GGATCACTCTCGGCATGGACGAGCTGTACAAGTAA
